>Addgene plasmid #182351 | pSEM391 - mosTI unc-119 - Pmex-5 - NNN - tbb-2 | addgene full sequence | sequence record 361651 | Addgene NGS Result
AAAATACATTTGGGCCCACGGATAAAGAAATTAAAAAAATACATTTTTTAAAGGCGCACCGAATTAAAAT
TCATTTGGGTCTTACCGCGTATACCGTACTCCGTTTGTTTGATCATTTTTGTCAGCGCTGGCGGTTGTTT
TTTCATTTCATTTCTGCTTCAAAGACGTTTTCTCGAATAATTTTTCGTTTATTCTCTTTTTTAAAATTAA
TTTCTAGCCGTAAATGTTATAAATTCACCCATTTAACGCAAATTTCATGGTAATCTCATGGAAAAATGCA
GTTTCTTTGTTAAAGAAAGCTTAAATAGCAAAAATTCCCCGACTTTCCCCAAAATCCTGCTCGATTTTCC
GTTTTCTCATTGTATTCTCTCTTAATTAATTTTATCGATAATCAATTGAATGTTTCAGACAGAGAAAAAT
GAGACCAGCTAGCTAAGTTTCGAACTATCTAGATGAAGCTTTTATCCCATGCGGTACCATATTAGGTCTC
TTGAGATGCAAAATCCTTTCAAGCATTCCCTTCTTCTCTATCACTCTTCTTTCTTTTTGTCAAAAAATTC
TCTCGCTAATTTATTTGCTTTTTTAATGTTATTATTTTATGACTTTTTATAGTCACTGAAAAGTTTGCAT
CTGAGTGAAGTGAATGCTATCAAAATGTGATTCTGTCTGATGTACTTTCACAATCTCTCTTCAATTCCAT
TTTGAAGTGCTTTAAACCCGAAAGGTTGAGAAAAATGCGAGCGCTCAAATATTTGTATTGTGTTCGTTGA
GTGACCCAACAAAAAGAGGAAACTTTATTGTGCCGCCAAGAAAAAAGTCTCACAGGAAACGGAGAATCTG
TGCGGCAATGTCTTATCATTTGAAACGCGCCGTATCGATGCTGACATCATGCGGCTCCCGTGTTAGTCGA
GAAGATGGGTACGGGCCTTTATTCATCCAACACTCTACGGCTTCTTCAAGAGCTAGTAGGGCACCCTGTA
GTTGGAAAGGGATTATTTCGTATGGCGAGCCCATACCGTCTTTCTTGCGGAAGCTTAACACGATAGGAAG
TTGGATAGTTTCGAACGATGGTTCCATACGGAACGCTGTCTCAAGGATGAGTCTGACGGAGTGTAACTCG
AAGGCTAGGTGGAGGCTCAGTGATGATAAGTCTGCGATGGTGGATGCATGTGTCATGGTCATAGCTGTTT
CCTGTGTGAAATTGTTATCCGCTCAGAGGGCACAATCCTATTCCGCGCTATCCGACAATCTCCAAGACAT
TAGGTGGAGTTCAGTTCGGCGTATGGCATATGTCGCTGGAAAGAACATGTGAGCAAAAGGCCAGCAAAAG
GCCAGGAACCGTAAAAAGGCCGCGTTGCTGGCGTTTTTCCATAGGCTCCGCCCCCCTGACGAGCATCACA
AAAATCGACGCTCAAGTCAGAGGTGGCGAAACCCGACAGGACTATAAAGATACCAGGCGTTTCCCCCTGG
AAGCTCCCTCGTGCGCTCTCCTGTTCCGACCCTGCCGCTTACCGGATACCTGTCCGCCTTTCTCCCTTCG
GGAAGCGTGGCGCTTTCTCATAGCTCACGCTGTAGGTATCTCAGTTCGGTGTAGGTCGTTCGCTCCAAGC
TGGGCTGTGTGCACGAACCCCCCGTTCAGCCCGACCGCTGCGCCTTATCCGGTAACTATCGTCTTGAGTC
CAACCCGGTAAGACACGACTTATCGCCACTGGCAGCAGCCACTGGTAACAGGATTAGCAGAGCGAGGTAT
GTAGGCGGTGCTACAGAGTTCTTGAAGTGGTGGCCTAACTACGGCTACACTAGAAGAACAGTATTTGGTA
TCTGCGCTCTGCTGAAGCCAGTTACCTTCGGAAAAAGAGTTGGTAGCTCTTGATCCGGCAAACAAACCAC
CGCTGGTAGCGGTGGTTTTTTTGTTTGCAAGCAGCAGATTACGCGCAGAAAAAAAGGATCTCAAGAAGAT
CCTTTGATCTTTTCTACGGGGTCTGACGCTCTATTCAACAAAGCCGCCGTCCCGTCAAGTCAGCGTAAAT
GGGTAGGGGGCTTCAAATCGTCCTCGTGATACCAATTCGGAGCCTGCTTTTTTGTACAAACTTGTTGATA
ATGGCAATTCAAGGATCTTCACCTAGATCCTTTTAAATTAAAAATGAAGTTTTAAATCAATCTAAAGTAT
ATATGAGTAAACTTGGTCTGACAGTTACCAATGCTTAATCAGTGAGGCACCTATCTCAGCGATCTGTCTA
TTTCGTTCATCCATAGTTGCCTGACTCCCCGTCGTGTAGATAACTACGATACGGGAGGGCTTACCATCTG
GCCCCAGTGCTGCAATGATACCGCGAGAGCCACGCTCACCGGCTCCAGATTTATCAGCAATAAACCAGCC
AGCCGGAAGGGCCGAGCGCAGAAGTGGTCCTGCAACTTTATCCGCCTCCATCCAGTCTATTAATTGTTGC
CGGGAAGCTAGAGTAAGTAGTTCGCCAGTTAATAGTTTGCGCAACGTTGTTGCCATTGCTACAGGCATCG
TGGTGTCACGCTCGTCGTTTGGTATGGCTTCATTCAGCTCCGGTTCCCAACGATCAAGGCGAGTTACATG
ATCCCCCATGTTGTGCAAAAAAGCGGTTAGCTCCTTCGGTCCTCCGATCGTTGTCAGAAGTAAGTTGGCC
GCAGTGTTATCACTCATGGTTATGGCAGCACTGCATAATTCTCTTACTGTCATGCCATCCGTAAGATGCT
TTTCTGTGACTGGTGAGTACTCAACCAAGTCATTCTGAGAATAGTGTATGCGGCGACCGAGTTGCTCTTG
CCCGGCGTCAATACGGGATAATACCGCGCCACATAGCAGAACTTTAAAAGTGCTCATCATTGGAAAACGT
TCTTCGGGGCGAAAACTCTCAAGGATCTTACCGCTGTTGAGATCCAGTTCGATGTAACCCACTCGTGCAC
CCAACTGATCTTCAGCATCTTTTACTTTCACCAGCGTTTCTGGGTGAGCAAAAACAGGAAGGCAAAATGC
CGCAAAAAAGGGAATAAGGGCGACACGGAAATGTTGAATACTCATACTCTTCCTTTTTCAATATTATTGA
AGCATTTATCAGGGTTATTGTCTCATGAGCGGATACATATTTGAATGTATTTAGAAAAATAAACAAATAG
GGGTTCCGCGCACATTTCCCCGAAAAGTGCCAGATACCTGAAACAAAACCCATCGTACGGCCAAGGAAGT
CTCCAATAACTGTGATCCACCACAAGCGCCAGGGTTTTCCCAGTCACGACGTTGTAAAACGACGGCCAGT
CATGCATAATCCGCACGCATCTGGAATAAGGAAGTGCCATTCCGCCTGACCTAAGTGCTTTTCGAGATCG
CCAAACCGGAGAACGATCAGGAGAATGATGAGTCGCCACAGGAGTCGGCAAGATACGTGCGTTATAGATT
TGCTCCAAACTTTTTGAAACTCAAAACGGTCGGAGCAACTGTGGAATTCAAAGTAGGAGACATCCCAATC
CATCATTTCCGAATGATCGAACGTCACTTCTTCAAAGATCGCCTTCTGAAGTGTTTTGACTTTGAATTCG
GATTCTGTATTCCGAATTCACGAAACAACTGTGAACATATCTATGAGTTCCCTCAACTCTCTCAACAACT
CAGTGAGTCATTATTCTAAAAAGTACAATTCAAAAGACTAATCTCTTTTTCAGTGGACGACATGATCAAC
AATCCAAACGAGACTCGTTCTGACAGCTTCTATTTCGTCGATAACAAACTCGTCATGCACAACAAAGCCG
ACTACTCATATGATGCATAAATCTTCATTGTTGAGTTTATCTTGTTGATTTTTGAATAAATTATCAACTC
TTTACTTTTTAATGGGTTATGAAATAAATAAACATTGAAAACTGATAAACAACGTTCATCTCTATAACTT
CGTATAGCATACATTATACGAAGTTATGGTTTTCACAACGGCAAAATATCAGTTTTTAAAAAATTAAACC
ATAAAACAAATAATATAACCCAATTTTTACATCAAACCACAAGAAA
Features (pLannotate 1.2.2; 8 found; start..end, strand, type, name):
    496..819     +  terminator     tbb-2 terminator: tbb-2; transcription terminator for the C. elegans tubulin beta-2 gene
   1366..1954    -  rep_origin     ori: high-copy-number ColE1/pMB1/pBR322/pUC origin of replication
   2071..2095    -  protein_bind   attB1: mutant version of attB; recombination site for the Gateway® BP reaction BP Clonase™
   2195..3055    -  CDS            AmpR: β-lactamase; bla; confers resistance to ampicillin, carbenicillin, and related antibiotics
   3056..3160    -  promoter       AmpR promoter: bla
   3247..3290    -  CDS            lacZα (fragment): LacZα fragment of β-galactosidase; lacZ fragment
   3345..3797    +  CDS            unc-119 (fragment): UN119_CAEEL - Experimental evidence at protein level: Swiss-Prot protein existence level 1. Myristoyl-binding protein that acts as a cargo adapter: specifically binds the myristoyl moiety of a subset of N-terminally myristoylated proteins and is required for their localization. Plays a key role in ciliary membrane localization of proteins. Required for the establishment or function of the nervous system. From Caenorhabditis elegans.
   3914..3947    +  protein_bind   loxP: Cre-mediated recombination occurs in the 8-bp core sequence (GCATACAT). Cre recombinase
