[The description below was written by a language model from this plasmid's Addgene catalogue record and pLannotate feature annotations shown in this document.]
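Description:
pSEM391 is an empty cloning backbone for germline transgene expression in Caenorhabditis elegans, built for the MosTI (Modular Safe-harbor Transgene Insertion) system with unc-119 selection. It is based on the pTwist-Amp-high-copy backbone and is maintained in E. coli through a high-copy ColE1/pUC-type origin and an ampicillin resistance gene (β-lactamase) driven by its own bla promoter. The sequenced plasmid is about 4 kb.

The cloning site sits between the germline-active mex-5 promoter (Pmex-5) and the tbb-2 3' UTR/terminator, so an inserted coding sequence is flanked by regulatory elements suited to germline expression. Inserts can be added through a multiple cloning site or by Golden Gate assembly with BsaI. The depositor intends the upstream four-base overhang to serve as a consensus start-site context and the downstream overhang to supply the stop codon. The automated annotation detects the tbb-2 terminator but does not label Pmex-5, which is known only from the catalogue fields.

The annotation also finds only a fragment of the unc-119 coding sequence, followed by a loxP site. That would be consistent with a design in which a functional rescue marker is restored only on correct insertion at the safe-harbor landing site, although the record does not spell out this mechanism, nor the role of the loxP site. A short lacZα remnant and an attB1-like site are also annotated and appear to be backbone remnants with no stated function. According to the record, the vector is used to build transgenes for targeted single-copy insertion, with transformants identified through unc-119 selection.
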