Addgene plasmid #182351: pSEM391 - mosTI unc-119 - Pmex-5 - NNN - tbb-2
Purpose: (Empty Backbone) Germline expression cloning vector for mosTI(unc-119). Transgene inserted between Pmex-5 and tbb-2 3'UTR. MCS or Golden Gate (BsaI: aaaa - MCS - tgag)
Depositing lab: Christian Froekjaer-Jensen. Depositing organization: King Abdullah University of Science and Technology (KAUST). Publication: Modular safe-harbor transgene insertion (MosTI) for targeted single-copy and extrachromosomal array integration in C. elegans. El Mouridi S, Alkhaldi F, Frokjaer-Jensen C. G3 (Bethesda). 2022 Jul 28. pii: 6651068. doi: 10.1093/g3journal/jkac184. PubMed 35900171.
Backbone
  Vector backbone: pTwist-Amp-high-copy
  Backbone manufacturer: Twist Biosciences
  Vector type: Worm Expression
Growth in bacteria
  Bacterial resistance: Ampicillin, 100 μg/mL
  Growth temperature: 37°C
  Growth strain: DH5alpha
  Copy number: High Copy
Terms and licenses: Academic/Nonprofit Terms; Industry Terms: Not Available to Industry
Depositor comments: www.wormbuilder.org MOdular Safe harbor Transgene Insertion (mosTI). Cloning vector for single-copy insertion using unc-119 selection. MCS/Golden Gate (BsaI) cloning vector with insertion between Pmex-5 (germline) and tbb-2 3' UTR. BsaI overhangs: aaaa - mcs - tgag (use the aaaa as consensus start site and tga as the stop site in the BsaI overlaps for transgenes). Please visit https://www.biorxiv.org/content/10.1101/2022.04.19.488726v1.full for bioRxiv preprint.
How to cite: pSEM391 - mosTI unc-119 - Pmex-5 - NNN - tbb-2 was a gift from Christian Froekjaer-Jensen (Addgene plasmid # 182351 ; http://n2t.net/addgene:182351 ; RRID:Addgene_182351)
